Addgene plasmid #74075: pAL-rfp_T
Purpose: pAL374 plasmid carrying the rfp (T) sgRNA targeting the template strand of rfp, SpecR
Depositing lab: Timothy Lu. Depositing organization: Massachusetts Institute of Technology. Publication: Corynebacterium glutamicum Metabolic Engineering with CRISPR Interference (CRISPRi). Cleto S, Jensen JV, Wendisch VF, Lu TK. ACS Synth Biol. 2016 Feb 16. 10.1021/acssynbio.5b00216 PubMed 26829286.
Backbone
  Vector backbone: pAL374
  Vector type: Bacterial Expression, Synthetic Biology
Growth in bacteria
  Bacterial resistance: Spectinomycin, 50 μg/mL
  Growth temperature: 37°C
  Growth strain: DH5alpha
  Copy number: Unknown
Gene/Insert
  Gene/Insert name: sgRNA rfp (T)
  gRNA/shRNA sequence: rfp (T)
  Species: Synthetic
  Promoter: ptac
  Cloning method: Gibson Cloning
  Sequencing primers: 5′ GGCAGCCATCGGAAGCTGTGG
Terms and licenses: Academic/Nonprofit Terms; Industry Terms: Not Available to Industry
How to cite: pAL-rfp_T was a gift from Timothy Lu (Addgene plasmid # 74075 ; http://n2t.net/addgene:74075 ; RRID:Addgene_74075)
