[The description below was written by a language model from this plasmid's Addgene catalogue record and pLannotate feature annotations shown in this document.]
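Description:
pAL-rfp_T is a 4,482 bp bacterial expression plasmid built on the pAL374 backbone to deliver a single guide RNA for CRISPR interference work in Corynebacterium glutamicum, the subject of the associated publication. It is propagated in E. coli under spectinomycin selection, conferred by the annotated aadA aminoglycoside adenylyltransferase gene (SmR), which also gives streptomycin resistance. The feature table does not annotate a conventional E. coli replication origin, and the copy number is recorded as unknown. It does detect a pGA1-type countertranscript RNA (ctRNA), an antisense regulator associated with replication control in the pGA1 family of corynebacterial plasmids, which suggests a replicon of that type. An incP oriT with flanking traJ (partial) and traK sequences is also present, so the plasmid should be mobilisable by conjugation from a donor that supplies the remaining transfer functions.

The payload is the synthetic sgRNA "rfp (T)", inserted by Gibson cloning and, according to the catalogue entry, expressed from the ptac promoter. That promoter is not annotated as such, although short lacI, tet promoter and trp-region (yciV) fragments lie just upstream of the guide. The short stretch labelled as an mRFP1 fragment sits directly before the Streptococcus pyogenes gRNA scaffold and corresponds to the spacer, which targets the template strand of rfp. No Cas9 or dCas9 gene is encoded here, so the protein component must come from another construct or the host strain. The plasmid serves to test strand-dependent repression of a red fluorescent reporter, since in CRISPRi the targeted strand generally affects how strongly a guide within a coding region blocks transcription.
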