Features (pLannotate 1.2.2; 11 found; start..end, strand, type, name):
   1617..1695    +  ncRNA          ctRNA pGA1: Accession: RF00236 - ctRNA
   1794..2078    -  CDS            traJ (fragment): oriT-recognizing protein; traJ
   2111..2220    -  oriT           oriT: incP origin of transfer
   2446..2841    +  CDS            traK: TRAK4_ECOLX - Experimental evidence at protein level: Swiss-Prot protein existence level 1. From Escherichia coli.
   2891..2922    +  promoter       PLtetO-1 promoter (fragment): modified phage lambda PL promoter with tet operator sites (Lutz and Bujard, 1997)
   3086..3877    +  CDS            SmR: aminoglycoside adenylyltransferase (Murphy, 1985); aadA; confers resistance to spectinomycin and streptomycin
   3929..3970    +  CDS            lacI (fragment): lac repressor; lacI; The lac repressor binds to the lac operator to inhibit transcription in E. coli. This inhibition can be relieved by adding lactose or isopropyl-β-D-thiogalactopyranoside (IPTG).
   4012..4029    +  promoter       tet promoter (fragment): E. coli promoter for tetracycline efflux protein gene
   4025..4126    -  CDS            yciV (fragment): RNAAM_ECOLI - Also known as trpH From Escherichia coli (strain K12).
   4229..4253    +  CDS            mRFP1 (fragment): monomeric derivative of DsRed (Campbell et al., 2002)
   4254..4329    +  misc_RNA       gRNA scaffold: guide RNA scaffold for the Streptococcus pyogenes CRISPR/Cas9 system
>Addgene plasmid #74075 | pAL-rfp_T | depositor full sequence | sequence record 141966 | pAL-rfp_T sequence 4482 bps
GGTGAGGTTATGGCGGAGGGTTGCGAGGTCTAGGAGAACAGAGGAAGTCATGCTTTGAAGCATATAAGCT
GCCCTGCCCCTCAAGGTTTTCTTCAAGTGAGGTTTTATCTAACTGCCTAACGGCAGGGGAACCGTATATT
GCTTACGGTATGAGACCCCTTAAACGTCCGGATAGTCACCGCTCTTCTTTAGCTCCGCGACATGCCTAGC
AACCGTGGCGCGAGAGACTCCTACCTCTGCCCCTATTTCAGCCCACGTGGGAACTGTCCCTGTCTGGAAA
TACTGATCGTTCACCATTTGGCTAATACGGGACTTCGTAGATCGTCCTTGAGCCTTTTTCTTACGGTGCG
TCTTTTCAAGCTTCGACCTTTGTGCTTGCGCATATTTGCCCTCGGGGTCTGTTTTCCAGCGTTGTGCGGC
TTTTTGTCCGCCTCTGCGTCCCATCGTGGCCAAGGCTTTCCGCTCGCTGCTGGTGGCTTTACCTGGTGCG
TTAGAGCCGCTGTAGGTCTCGCTCTTGGATTGGGCGACATACCCGCGCACGCGCCTTGCCATGGTTTGGC
GGTCGCGCATGGGTGGCATCTCGTTGTCGCGGCCTGCACCGCCGTGGGTGTGTGCGACGTTGTAGGCGTG
CTCATAGGCGTCGATGATTGCTGCGTCTGTCAGGCGTTGGCCTTGCTGGCGCAAGCGGTGGCCAGTCTTA
AGCGCATGTCTAAAGGCTGTTTCGTCGCGTGCTGCGGTTCCTTGGACAATCCAGAGCACACGCACACCGT
CGATAAGTTCCGGGTCATACTGGTCGAGACCACCGGCGATTTCCGCGTCTACGTCCTGGGCGAGTGCTTT
GAATGCTTGGGCTTCTTCACGGCGGGTCTTGACCGCGTTGATAAGTTCGCGGCCAGAGCTGAATTGCTGG
CGTGGGGTGGGGTTGAACTGGTCGTGTCCTGCCATATCCCTTACCTGCTTTATCAAGTCTCCAAGGCGCA
TCACCCGGTTGTGCTGCCTATACCAACGATAAGCGGTAGGGGCTTTGCCTGTGTAGAACGGGTTGCGGCT
AAAGCGGTGGGAAAAGTGCGGGTCATGGTCTAAAAGCTCACCCAGCACACGCGTGGTTGCTGCAAGAAGC
TTCATCTGCGCAGATTTACCGTTACGGTCAGCGTAGACAGGGTCAATAAGCCATATGAACTGGGCTTTGC
CGTTAGTTGGGTTAATACCCACCCAGGCTGGCCCGACGCTATGAGTAATCAGTGAGCGCACCACGTCGCG
GACGTACGGGTTTAAGTCTGCGGGGTCACCGCCTGCGGTACCTACTTGGTCAACGTCTACGACCAGGACG
GCGGCGTACTGCTTGGTGGTGAGCATGGCGTACTCGCACCGTCCTAAAGCATCAGTCTCGAAGCGATACA
TACGCGGCGAGTTCGTGCCGTCAGCGTTGCGTCGATAGGCCTTTTTAAAGTCTCGTGTGACTGAACCGTG
GAGTACATCGCGGCCTAGATGATCGCGTAAAAGGTCGCGGTCACTGGCAGATGCTGGGGTGTTGTCCAGT
CCACCACGGTCGCGCTCGACGCGGGTAGGTGTTTTAGTGTGCGCATTCTGCGCATGAGTCTGTAAACTCA
TGACCGTGATTTCTCCCAGGTGTGTGCTGGGTGATAAGCGAAAGTCATCGGGTTGCCGCCCGGTGGCTTT
CTTCGTTTTTCATTGTCTTTCCCTGACTCTAAATGACACCGGTGTTATTTACTAGCCATGACACGCGAAA
AATATGCCTTTTACCTGCGGTTACAATTCGCCCTTGCTCTAGAGATCGTGGCATCACCGAACCGCGCCGT
GCGCGGGTCGTCGGTGAGCCAGAGTTTCAGCAGGCCGCCCAGGCGGCCCAGGTCGCCATTGATGCGGGCC
AGCTCGCGGACGTGCTCATAGTCCACGACGCCCGTGATTTTGTAGCCCTGGCCGACGGCCAGCAGGTAGG
CCGACAGGCTCATGCCGGCCGCCGCCGCCTTTTCCTCAATCGCTCTTCGTTCGTCTGGAAGGCAGTACAC
CTTGATAGGTGGGCTGCCCTTCCTGGTTGGCTTGGTTTCATCAGCCATCCGCTTGCCCTCATCTGTTACG
CCGGCGGTAGCCGGCCAGCCTCGCAGAGCAGGATTCCCGTTGAGCACCGCCAGGTGCGAATAAGGGACAG
TGAAGAAGGAACACCCGCTCGCGGGTGGGCCTACTTCACCTATCCTGCCCGGCTGACGCCGTTGGATACA
CCAAGGAAAGTCTACACGAACCCTTTGGCAAAATCCTGTATATCGTGCGAAAAAGGATGGATATACCGAA
AAAATCGCTATAATGACCCCGAAGCAGGGTTATGCAGCGGAAAAGCGCTGCTTCCCTGCTGTTTTGTGGA
ATATCTACCGACTGGAAACAGGCAAATGCAGGAAATTACTGAACTGAGGGGACAGGCGAGAGACGATGCC
AAAGAGCTACACCGACGAGCTGGCCGAGTGGGTTGAATCCCGCGCGGCCAAGAAGCGCCGGCGTGATGAG
GCTGCGGTTGCGTTCCTGGCGGTGAGGGCGGATGTCGAGGCGGCGTTAGCGTCCGGCTATGCGCTCGTCA
CCATTTGGGAGCACATGCGGGAAACGGGGAAGGTCAAGTTCTCCTACGAGACGTTCCGCTCGCACGCCAG
GCGGCACATCAAGGCCAAGCCCGCCGATGTGCCCGCACCGCAGGCCAAGGCTGCGGAACCCGCGCCGGCA
CCCAAGACGCCGGAGCCACGGCGGCCGAAGCAGGGGGGCAAGGCTGAAAAGCCGGCCCCCGCTGCGGCCC
CGACCGGCTTCACCTTCAACCCAACACCGGACAAAAAGGATCAATTCGCCCTTGCAACGCGTGCTGAGCG
ACATAAATACCACTGGCGGTGATACTGAGCACATCAGCAGGACGCACTGACCACCATGAAGGTGACGCTC
TTAAAAATTAAGCCCTGAAGAAGGGCAGCATTCAAAGCAGAAGGCTTTGGGGTGTGTGATACGAAACGAA
GCATTGGCCGTAAGTGCGATTCCGGATTAGCTGCCAATGAAGTACTAGATCCACGGTTAGCGGAGGAGGC
CCCCCATGAGGGAAGCGGTGATCGCCGAAGTATCGACTCAACTATCAGAGGTAGTTGGCGTCATCGAGCG
CCATCTCGAACCGACGTTGCTGGCCGTACATTTGTACGGCTCCGCAGTGGATGGCGGCCTGAAGCCACAC
AGTGATATTGATTTGCTGGTTACGGTGACCGTAAGGCTTGATGAAACAACGCGGCAAGCTTTGATCAACG
ACCTTTTGGAAACTTCGGCTTCCCCTGGAGAGAGCGAGATTCTCCGCGCTGTAGAAGTCACCATTGTTGT
GCACGACGACATCATTCCGTGGCGTTATCCAGCTAAGCGCGAACTGCAATTTGGAGAATGGCAGCGCAAT
GACATTCTTGCAGGTATCTTCGAGCCAGCCACGATCGACATTGATCTGGCTATCTTGCTGACAAAAGCAA
GAGAACATAGCGTTGCCTTGGTAGGTCCAGCGGCGGAGGAACTCTTTGATCCGGTTCCTGAACAGGATCT
ATTTGAGGCGCTAAATGAAACCTTAACGCTATGGAACTCGCCGCCCGACTGGGCTGGCGATGAGCGAAAT
GTAGTGCTTACGTTGTCCCGCATTTGGTACAGCGCAGTAACCGGCAAAATCGCGCCGAAGGATGTCGCTG
CCGACTGGGCAATGGAGCGCCTGCCGGCCCAGTATCAGCCCGTCATACTTGAAGCTAGACAGGCTTATCT
TGGACAAGAAGAAGATCGCTTGGCCTCGCGCGCAGATCAGTTGGAAGAATTTGTCCACTACGTGAAAGGC
GAGATCACCAAGGTAGTCGGCAAATAATTCGAAACGCGTTGCAAGGGCGAATTGGAAGGGCGAATTGTAA
CCGCGTTTCAGCTGGCACGACAGGTTTCCCGACTGGAAAGCGGGCAGTGAGCGCAACGCAATTAATGTAA
GTTAGCGCGAATTGATCTGGTTTGACAGCTTATCATCGACTGCACGGTGCACCAATGCTTCTGGCGTCAG
GCAGCCATCGGAAGCTGTGGTATGGCTGTGCAGGTCGTAAATCACTGCATAATTCGTGTCGCTCAAGGCG
CACTCCCGTTCTGGATAATGTTTTTTGCGCCGACATCATAACGGTTCTGGCAAATATTCTGAAATGAGCT
GTTGACAATTAATCAGGCTCGTATAATGAAGTTCGTATGGAAGGTTCCGTTAAGTTTTAGAGCTAGAAAT
AGCAAGTTAAAATAAGGCTAGTCCGTTATCAACTTGAAAAAGTGGCACCGAGTCGGTGCTTTTTATGGAA
TTGGATCCGTGGAAGACATCTGTCGAAGACACCTTGTGGTCGAAGACACCTTGTCTCTTCCCAGAGGCGT
GGTCGCATACTAATTTGTAAACGGCCATGACGAAATAGTCGTACGGAACAAGGAGCCACTAGTCTAGAAT
TC
