>Addgene plasmid #74075 | pAL-rfp_T | addgene partial sequence | sequence record 140551 | pEXT20-F2 5'-GCATAATTCGTGTCGC-3'
AATATTCTGAAATGAGCTGTTGACAATTAATCAGGCTCGTATAATGAAGTTCGTATGGAAGGTTCCGTTA
AGTTTTAGAGCTAGAAATAGCAAGTTAAAATAAGGCTAGTCCGTTATCAACTTGAAAAAGTGGCACCGAG
TCGGTGCTTTTTATGGAATTGGATCCGTGGAAGACATCTGTCGAAGACACCTTGTGGTCGAAGACACCTT
GTCTCTTCCCAGAGGCGTGGTCGCATACTAATTTGTAAACGGCCATGACGAAATAGTCGTACGGAACAAG
GAGCCACTAGTCTAGAATTCGGTGAGGTTATGGCGGAGGGTTGCGAGGTCTAGGAGAACAGAGGAAGTCA
TGCTTTGAAGCATATAAGCTGCCCTGCCCCTCAAGGTTTTCTTCAAGTGAGGTTTTATCTAACTGCCTAA
CGGCAGGGGAACCGTATATTGCTTACGGTATGAGACCCCTTAAACGTCCGGATAGTCACCGCTCTTCTTT
AGCTCCGCGACATGCCTAGCAACCGTGGCGCGAGAGACTCCTACCTCTGCCCCTATTTCAGCCCACGTGG
GAACTGTCCCTGTCTGGAAATACTGATCGTTCACCATTTGGCTAATACGGGACTTCGTAGATCGTCCTTG
AGCCTTTTTCTTACGGTGCGTCTTTTCAAGCTTCGACCTTTGTGCTTGCGCATATTTGCCCTCGGGGTCT
GTTTTCCAGCGTTGTGCGGCTTT
